Addgene plasmid #22056: pAL120
Depositing lab: Maria Castro. Depositing organization: Cedars-Sinai Medical Center. Publication: High-capacity adenovirus vector-mediated anti-glioma gene therapy in the presence of systemic antiadenovirus immunity. King GD, Muhammad AK, Xiong W, Kroeger KM, Puntel M, Larocque D, Palmer D, Ng P, Lowenstein PR, Castro MG. J Virol. 2008 May . 82(9):4680-4. 10.1128/JVI.00232-08 PubMed 18287240.
Backbone
  Vector backbone: pAL119
  Backbone size w/o insert (bp): 6673
  Vector type: Adenoviral
Growth in bacteria
  Bacterial resistance: Ampicillin, 100 μg/mL
  Growth temperature: 37°C
  Growth strain: DH5alpha
  Copy number: Low Copy
Gene/Insert
  Gene/Insert name: mCMV expression cassette
  Insert size (bp): 1652
  Cloning method: Restriction Enzyme; 5′ cloning site HindIII (destroyed during cloning); 3′ cloning site HindIII (destroyed during cloning)
  Sequencing primers: 5′ n/a
Terms and licenses: Academic/Nonprofit Terms; Industry Terms: Not Available to Industry
How to cite: pAL120 was a gift from Maria Castro (Addgene plasmid # 22056 ; http://n2t.net/addgene:22056 ; RRID:Addgene_22056)
