[The description below was written by a language model from this plasmid's Addgene catalogue record and pLannotate feature annotations shown in this document.]
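Description:
pAL120 is an adenoviral shuttle-type plasmid built on the pAL119 backbone, into which a roughly 1.65 kb mouse cytomegalovirus (mCMV) expression cassette was inserted at a HindIII site that was destroyed during cloning. The bacterial portion is pBR322-derived: a ColE1/pMB1 origin accompanied by the rop gene and the bom region, which fits the recorded low copy number, along with an ampicillin resistance gene under its own bla promoter for selection in E. coli. A fragment of the tetracycline resistance gene is also present, but as a partial remnant it is not expected to be a usable marker.

The adenoviral portion corresponds to the left end of the human adenovirus serotype 5 genome. It begins with an inverted terminal repeat and the Ψ packaging signal. Next comes the expression cassette, placed where the E1 region would normally sit. Downstream are a residual E1B fragment and the protein IX and IVa2 coding sequences, a stretch of viral sequence that in shuttle plasmids of this kind commonly serves as a homology arm for recombination into a larger adenoviral genome. The cassette consists of the mCMV immediate early promoter, preceded by short repeated enhancer-like matches, followed directly by an SV40 polyadenylation signal. No coding sequence is annotated between promoter and poly(A) signal, so the plasmid appears to be an empty expression cassette into which a transgene can be cloned; the record does not name a cloning site for this.

The associated work concerns high-capacity adenovirus vector-mediated gene therapy for glioma, suggesting that pAL120 serves as an intermediate for building mCMV-driven transgene units for adenoviral vectors, although its exact role is not stated.
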