Features (pLannotate 1.2.2; 21 found; start..end, strand, type, name):
      1..103     +  repeat_region  ITR: inverted terminal repeat of human adenovirus serotype 5 inverted
    191..341     +  misc_signal    Ad5 Ψ: packaging signal for adenovirus serotype 5
    876..893     -  promoter       mCMV promoter (fragment): mouse cytomegalovirus (CMV) immediate early promoter
    976..994     +  enhancer       CMV enhancer (fragment): human cytomegalovirus immediate early enhancer; contains an 18-bp deletion relative to the standard CMV enhancer
   1006..1025    +  promoter       mCMV promoter (fragment): mouse cytomegalovirus (CMV) immediate early promoter
   1069..1087    +  enhancer       CMV enhancer (fragment): human cytomegalovirus immediate early enhancer; contains an 18-bp deletion relative to the standard CMV enhancer
   1126..1143    -  promoter       mCMV promoter (fragment): mouse cytomegalovirus (CMV) immediate early promoter
   1162..1180    +  enhancer       CMV enhancer (fragment): human cytomegalovirus immediate early enhancer; contains an 18-bp deletion relative to the standard CMV enhancer
   1192..1211    +  promoter       mCMV promoter (fragment): mouse cytomegalovirus (CMV) immediate early promoter
   1331..1866    +  promoter       mCMV promoter: mouse cytomegalovirus (CMV) immediate early promoter
   1908..2042    +  polyA_signal   SV40 poly(A) signal: SV40 polyadenylation signal
   2063..2236    +  CDS            E1B (fragment): E1B55_ADE02 - Experimental evidence at protein level: Swiss-Prot protein existence level 1. Plays a major role to prevent cellular inhibition of viral genome replication. Assembles an SCF-like E3 ubiquitin ligase complex based on the cellular proteins ELOB, ELOC, CUL5 and RBX1, in cooperation with viral E4orf6. This viral RING-type ligase ubiquitinates cellular substrates and targets them to proteasomal degradation: TP53/p53, LIG4, MRE11-RAD50-NBS1 (MRN) complex, ITGA3, DAXX and BLM. Degradation of host TP53/p53 activity is essential for preventing E1A-induced TP53 accumulation that would othe
   2339..2758    +  CDS            IX: CAP9_ADE05 - Experimental evidence at protein level: Swiss-Prot protein existence level 1. Structural component of the virion that acts as a cement protein on the capsid exterior and forms triskelion structures consisting of three molecules that stabilize three hexon trimers at the center of each icosahedral facet and fixes the peripentonal hexons. Dispensable for assembly. During virus entry, recruits the anterograde motor kinesin-1 to the capsid docked at the nuclear pore complex thereby subjecting the docked capsid to a pulling force. The resulting tension leads to capsid disruption, disper
   2824..4158    -  CDS            IVa2: PKG1_ADE05 - Experimental evidence at protein level: Swiss-Prot protein existence level 1. Component of the packaging machinery which encapsidates the viral DNA into preformed capsids and transcriptional activator of the viral major late promoter (MLP). Binds, along with packaging proteins 2 and 3, to the specific packaging sequence on the left end of viral genomic DNA and displays ATPase activity thereby providing the power stroke of the packaging machinery. The activity of packaging protein IVa2 is stimulated by protein 33K which acts as a terminase. May be the protein that pumps DNA into th
   4519..5143    +  CDS            TcR (fragment): tetracycline efflux protein; tet; confers resistance to tetracycline
   5385..5765    -  CDS            YPB1_ECOLX: Protein predicted: Swiss-Prot protein existence level 4. From Escherichia coli.
   5782..5973    +  CDS            rop: Rop protein, which maintains plasmids at low copy number; rop
   6075..6215    +  misc_feature   bom: basis of mobility region from pBR322
   6401..6989    -  rep_origin     ori: high-copy-number ColE1/pMB1/pBR322/pUC origin of replication
   7160..8020    -  CDS            AmpR: β-lactamase; bla; confers resistance to ampicillin, carbenicillin, and related antibiotics
   8021..8125    -  promoter       AmpR promoter: bla
>Addgene plasmid #22056 | pAL120 | depositor full sequence | sequence record 10122 | Author sequence
CATCATCAATAATATACCTTATTTTGGATTGAAGCCAATATGATAATGAGGGGGTGGAGTTTGTGACGTG
GCGCGGGGCGTGGGAACGGGGCGGGTGACGTAGTAGTGTGGCGGAAGTGTGATGTTGCAAGTGTGGCGGA
ACACATGTAAGCGACGGATGTGGCAAAAGTGACGTTTTTGGTGTGCGCCGGTGTANACNGGAAGTGACAA
TTTTCGCGCGGTTTTAGGCGGATGTTGTAGTAAATTTGGGCGTAACCNAGTAANATTTGGCCATTTTCGC
GGGAAAACTGAATAAGAGGAAGTGAAATCTGAATAATTNTGTGTTACTCATAGCGCGTAATATTTGTCTA
GGGCCGCGGGGACTTTGACCGTTTACGTGGAGACTCGCCCAGGTGTTTTTCTCAGGTGTTTTCCGCGTTC
CGGGTCAAAGTTGGCGTTTTATTATTATAGTCAGCTCTAGACTCNAGAAGCTTGAATTCGAGCTCGCCCA
ACTCCGCCCGTTTTATGACTAGAACCAATAGTTTTTAATGCCAAATGCACTGAAATCCCCTAATTTGCAA
AGCCAAACGCCCCCTATGTGAGTAATACGGGGACTTTTTACCCAATTTCCCAAGCGGAAAGCCCCCTAAT
ACACTCATATGGCATATGAATCAGCACGGTCATGCACTCTAATGGCGGCCCATAGGGACTTTCCACATAG
GGGGCGTTCACCATTTCCCAGCATAGGGGTGGTGACTCAATGGCCTTTACCCAAGTACATTGGGTCAATG
GGAGGTAAGCCAATGGGTTTTTCCCATTACTGGCAAGCACACTGAGTCAAATGGGACTTTCCACTGGGTT
TTGCCCAAGTACATTGGGTCAATGGGAGGTGAGCCAATGGGAAAAACCCATTGCTGCCAAGTACACTGAC
TCAATAGGGACTTTCCAATGGGTTTTTCCATTGTTGGCAAGCATATAAGGTCAATGTGGGTGAGTCAATA
GGGACTTTCCATTGTATTCTGCCCAGTACATAAGGTCAATAGGGGGTGAATCAACAGGAAAGTCCCATTG
GAGCCAAGTACACTGCGTCAATAGGGACTTTCCATTGGGTTTTGCCCAGTACATAAGGTCAATAGGGGAT
GAGTCAATGGGAAAAACCCATTGGAGCCAAGTACACTGACTCAATAGGGACTTTCCATTGGGTTTTGCCC
AGTACATAAGGTCAATAGGGGGTGAGTCAACAGGAAAGTCCCATTGGAGCCAAGTACATTGAGTCAATAG
GGACTTTCCAATGGGTTTTGCCCAGTACATAAGGTCAATGGGAGGTAAGCCAATGGGTTTTTCCCATTAC
TGGCACGTATACTGAGTCATTAGGGACTTTCCAATGGGTTTTGCCCAGTACATAAGGTCAATAGGGGTGA
ATCAACAGGAAAGTCCCATTGGAGCCAAGTACACTGAGTCAATAGGGACTTTCCATTGGGTTTTGCCCAG
TACAAAAGGTCAATAGGGGGTGAGTCAATGGGTTTTTCCCATTATTGGCACGTACATAAGGTCAATAGGG
GTGAGTCATTGGGTTTTTCCAGCCAATTTAATTAAAACGCCATGTACTTTCCCACCATTGACGTCAATGG
GCTATTGAAACTAATGCAACGTGACCTTTAAACGGTACTTTCCCATAGCTGATTAATGGGAAAGTACCGT
TCTCGAGCCAATACACGTCAATGGGAAGTGAAAGGGCAGCCAAAACGTAACACCGCCCCGGTTTTCCCCT
GGAAATTCCATATTGGCACGCATTCTATTGGCTGAGCTGCGTTCTACGTGGGTATAAGAGGCGCGACCAG
CGTCGGTACCGTCGCAGTCTTCGGTCTGACCACCGTAGAACGCAGAGCTCCTCGCTGCAGCCCGGGTCTA
GAGGATCCGTCGACGTTAACTTGTTTATTGCAGCTTATAATGGTTACAAATAAAGCAATAGCATCACAAA
TTTCACAAATAAAGCATTTTTTTCACTGCATTCTAGTTGTGGTTTGTCCAAACTCATCAATGTATCTTAT
CATGTCTGGATCCAAGCTTCTCGAGTCTAGAGTGGAAGGTGCTGAGGTACGATGAGACCCGCACCAGGTG
CAGACCCTGCGAGTGTGGCGGTAAACATATTAGGAACCAGCCTGTGATGCTGGATGTGACCGAGGAGCTG
AGGCCCGATCACTTGGTGCTGGCCTGCACCCGCGCTGAGTTTGGCTCTAGCGATGAAGATACAGATTGAG
GTACTGAAATGTGTGGGCGTGGCTTAAGGGTGGGAAAGAATATATAAGGTGGGGGTCTTATGTAGTTTTG
TATCTGTTTTGCAGCAGCCGCCGCCGCCATGAGCACCAACTCGTTTGATGGAAGCATTGTGAGCTCATAT
TTGACAACGCGCATGCCCCCATGGGCCGGGGTGCGTCAGAATGTGATGGGCTCCAGCATTGATGGTCGCC
CCGTCCTGCCCGCAAACTCTACTACCTTGACCTACGAGACCGTGTCTGGAACGCCGTTGGAGACTGCAGC
CTCCGCCGCCGCTTCAGCCGCTGCAGCCACCGCCCGCGGGATTGTGACTGACTTTGCTTTCCTGAGCCCG
CTTGCAAGCAGTGCAGCTTCCCGTTCATCCGCCCGCGATGACAAGTTGACGGCTCTTTTGGCACAATTGG
ATTCTTTGACCCGGGAACTTAATGTCGTTTCTCAGCAGCTGTTGGATCTGCGCCAGCAGGTTTCTGCCCT
GAAGGCTTCCTCCCCTCCCAATGCGGTTTAAAACATAAATAAAAAACCAGACTCTGTTTGGATTTGGATC
AAGCAAGTGTCTTGCTGTCTTTATTTAGGGGTTTTGCGCGCGCGGTAGGCCCGGGACCAGCGGTCTCGGT
CGTTGAGGGTCCTGTGTATTTTTTCCAGGACGTGGTAAAGGTGACTCTGGATGTTCAGATACATGGGCAT
AAGCCCGTCTCTGGGGTGGAGGTAGCACCACTGCAGAGCTTCATGCTGCGGGGTGGTGTTGTAGATGATC
CAGTCGTAGCAGGAGCGCTGGGCGTGGTGCCTAAAAATGTCTTTCAGTAGCAAGCTGATTGCCAGGGGCA
GGCCCTTGGTGTAAGTGTTTACAAAGCGGTTAAGCTGGGATGGGTGCATACGTGGGGATATGAGATGCAT
CTTGGACTGTATTTTTAGGTTGGCTATGTTCCCAGCCATATCCCTCCGGGGATTCATGTTGTGCAGAACC
ACCAGCACAGTGTATCCGGTGCACTTGGGAAATTTGTCATGTAGCTTAGAAGGAAATGCGTGGAAGAACT
TGGAGACGCCCTTGTGACCTCCAAGATTTTCCATGCATTCGTCCATAATGATGGCAATGGGCCCACGGGC
GGCGGCCTGGGCGAAGATATTTCTGGGATCACTAACGTCATAGTTGTGTTCCAGGATGAGATCGTCATAG
GCCATTTTTACAAAGCGCGGGCGGAGGGTGCCAGACTGCGGTATAATGGTTCCATCCGGCCCAGGGGCGT
AGTTACCCTCACAGATTTGCATTTCCCACGCTTTGAGTTCAGATGGGGGGATCATGTCTACCTGCGGGGC
GATGAAGAAAACGGTTTCCGGGGTAGGGGAGATCAGCTGGGAAGAAAGCAGGTTCCTGAGCAGCTGCGAC
TTACCGCAGCCGGTGGGCCCGTAAATCACACCTATTACCGGCTGCAACTGGTAGTTAAGAGAGCTGCAGC
TGCCGTCATCCCTGAGCAGGGGGGCCACTTCGTTAAGCATGTCCCTGACTCGCATGTTTTCCCTGACCAA
ATCCGCCAGAAGGCGCTCGCCGCCCAGCGATAGCAGTTCTTGCAAGGAAGCAAAGTTTTTCAACGGTTTG
AGACCGTCCGCCGTAGGCATGCTTTTGAGCGTTTGACCAAGCAGTTCCAGGCGGTCCCACAGCTCGGTCA
CCTGCTCTACGGCATCTCGATCCAGCATATCTCCTCGTTTCGCGGGTTGGGGCGGCTTTCGCTGTACGGC
AGTAGTCGGTGCTCGTCCAGACGGGCCAGGGTCATGTCTTTCCACGGGCGCAGGGTCCTCGTCAGCGTAG
TCTGGGTCACGGTGAAGGGGTGCGCTCCGGGCTGCGCGCTGGCCAGGGTGCGCTTGAGGCTGGTCCTGCT
GGTGCTGAAGCGCTGCCGGTCTTCGCCCTGCGCGTCGGCCAGGTAGCATTTGACCATGGTGTCATAGTCC
AGCCCCTCCGCGGCGTGGCCCTTGGCGCGCAGCTTGCCCTTGGAGGAGGCGCCGCACGAGGGGCAGTGCA
GACTTTTGAGGGCGTAGAGCTTGGGCGCGAGAAATACCGATTCCGGGGAGTAGGCATCCGCGCCGCAGGC
CCCGCAGACGGTCTCGCATTCCACGAGCCAGGTGAGCTCTGGCCGTTCGGGGTCAAAAACCAGGTTTCCC
CCATGCTTTTTGATGCGTTTCTTACCTCTGGTTTCCATGAGCCGGTGTCCACGCTCGGTGACGAAAAGGC
TGTCCGTGTCCCCGTATACAGACTTGAGAGGCCTGTCCTCGACCGATGCCCTTGAGAGCCTTCAACCCAG
TCAGCTCCTTCCGGTGGGCGCGGGGCATGACTATCGTCGCCGCACTTATGACTGTCTTCTTTATCATGCA
ACTCGTAGGACAGGTGCCGGCAGCGCTCTGGGTCATTTTCGGCGAGGACCGCTTTCGCTGGAGCGCGACG
ATGATCGGCCTGTCGCTTGCGGTATTCGGAATCTTGCACGCCCTCGCTCAAGCCTTCGTCACTGGTCCCG
CCACCAAACGTTTCGGCGAGAAGCAGGCCATTATCGCCGGCATGGCGGCCGACGCGCTGGGCTACGTCTT
GCTGGCGTTCGCGACGCGAGGCTGGATGGCCTTCCCCATTATGATTCTTCTCGCTTCCGGCGGCATCGGG
ATGCCCGCGTTGCAGGCCATGCTGTCCAGGCAGGTAGATGACGACCATCAGGGACAGCTTCAAGGATCGC
TCGCGGCTCTTACCAGCCTAACTTCGATCACTGGACCGCTGATCGTCACGGCGATTTATGCCGCCTCGGC
GAGCACATGGAACGGGTTGGCATGGATTGTAGGCGCCGCCCTATACCTTGTCTGCCTCCCCGCGTTGCGT
CGCGGTGCATGGAGCCGGGCCACCTCGACCTGAATGGAAGCCGGCGGCACCTCGCTAACGGATTCACCAC
TCCAAGAATTGGAGCCAATCAATTCTTGCGGAGAACTGTGAATGCGCAAACCAACCCTTGGCAGAACATA
TCCATCGCGTCCGCCATCTCCAGCAGCCGCACGCGGCGCATCTCGGGCAGCGTTGGGTCCTGGCCACGGG
TGCGCATGATCGTGCTCCTGTCGTTGAGGACCCGGCTAGGCTGGCGGGGTTGCCTTACTGGTTAGCAGAA
TGAATCACCGATACGCGAGCGAACGTGAAGCGACTGCTGCTGCAAAACGTCTGCGACCTGAGCAACAACA
TGAATGGTCTTCGGTTTCCGTGTTTCGTAAAGTCTGGAAACGCGGAAGTCAGCGCCCTGCACCATTATGT
TCCGGATCTGCATCGCAGGATGCTGCTGGCTACCCTGTGGAACACCTACATCTGTATTAACGAAGCGCTG
GCATTGACCCTGAGTGATTTTTCTCTGGTCCCGCCGCATCCATACCGCCAGTTGTTTACCCTCACAACGT
TCCAGTAACCGGGCATGTTCATCATCAGTAACCCGTATCGTGAGCATCCTCTCTCGTTTCATCGGTATCA
TTACCCCCATGAACAGAAATCCCCCTTACACGGAGGCATCAGTGACCAAACAGGAAAAAACCGCCCTTAA
CATGGCCCGCTTTATCAGAAGCCAGACATTAACGCTTCTGGAGAAACTCAACGAGCTGGACGCGGATGAA
CAGGCAGACATCTGTGAATCGCTTCACGACCACGCTGATGAGCTTTACCGCAGCTGCCTCGCGCGTTTCG
GTGATGACGGTGAAAACCTCTGACACATGCAGCTCCCGGAGACGGTCACAGCTTGTCTGTAAGCGGATGC
CGGGAGCAGACAAGCCCGTCAGGGCGCGTCAGCGGGTGTTGGCGGGTGTCGGGGCGCAGCCATGACCCAG
TCACGTAGCGATAGCGGAGTGTATACTGGCTTAACTATGCGGCATCAGAGCAGATTGTACTGAGAGTGCA
CCATATGCGGTGTGAAATACCGCACAGATGCGTAAGGAGAAAATACCGCATCAGGCGCTCTTCCGCTTCC
TCGCTCACTGACTCGCTGCGCTCGGTCGTTCGGCTGCGGCGAGCGGTATCAGCTCACTCAAAGGCGGTAA
TACGGTTATCCACAGAATCAGGGGATAACGCAGGAAAGAACATGTGAGCAAAAGGCCAGCAAAAGGCCAG
GAACCGTAAAAAGGCCGCGTTGCTGGCGTTTTTCCATAGGCTCCGCCCCCCTGACGAGCATCACAAAAAT
CGACGCTCAAGTCAGAGGTGGCGAAACCCGACAGGACTATAAAGATACCAGGCGTTTCCCCCTGGAAGCT
CCCTCGTGCGCTCTCCTGTTCCGACCCTGCCGCTTACCGGATACCTGTCCGCCTTTCTCCCTTCGGGAAG
CGTGGCGCTTTCTCATAGCTCACGCTGTAGGTATCTCAGTTCGGTGTAGGTCGTTCGCTCCAAGCTGGGC
TGTGTGCACGAACCCCCCGTTCAGCCCGACCGCTGCGCCTTATCCGGTAACTATCGTCTTGAGTCCAACC
CGGTAAGACACGACTTATCGCCACTGGCAGCAGCCACTGGTAACAGGATTAGCAGAGCGAGGTATGTAGG
CGGTGCTACAGAGTTCTTGAAGTGGTGGCCTAACTACGGCTACACTAGAAGGACAGTATTTGGTATCTGC
GCTCTGCTGAAGCCAGTTACCTTCGGAAAAAGAGTTGGTAGCTCTTGATCCGGCAAACAAACCACCGCTG
GTAGCGGTGGTTTTTTTGTTTGCAAGCAGCAGATTACGCGCAGAAAAAAAGGATCTCAAGAAGATCCTTT
GATCTTTTCTACGGGGTCTGACGCTCAGTGGAACGAAAACTCACGTTAAGGGATTTTGGTCATGAGATTA
TCAAAAAGGATCTTCACCTAGATCCTTTTAAATTAAAAATGAAGTTTTAAATCAATCTAAAGTATATATG
AGTAAACTTGGTCTGACAGTTACCAATGCTTAATCAGTGAGGCACCTATCTCAGCGATCTGTCTATTTCG
TTCATCCATAGTTGCCTGACTCCCCGTCGTGTAGATAACTACGATACGGGAGGGCTTACCATCTGGCCCC
AGTGCTGCAATGATACCGCGAGACCCACGCTCACCGGCTCCAGATTTATCAGCAATAAACCAGCCAGCCG
GAAGGGCCGAGCGCAGAAGTGGTCCTGCAACTTTATCCGCCTCCATCCAGTCTATTAATTGTTGCCGGGA
AGCTAGAGTAAGTAGTTCGCCAGTTAATAGTTTGCGCAACGTTGTTGCCATTGCTGCAGGCATCGTGGTG
TCACGCTCGTCGTTTGGTATGGCTTCATTCAGCTCCGGTTCCCAACGATCAAGGCGAGTTACATGATCCC
CCATGTTGTGCAAAAAAGCGGTTAGCTCCTTCGGTCCTCCGATCGTTGTCAGAAGTAAGTTGGCCGCAGT
GTTATCACTCATGGTTATGGCAGCACTGCATAATTCTCTTACTGTCATGCCATCCGTAAGATGCTTTTCT
GTGACTGGTGAGTACTCAACCAAGTCATTCTGAGAATAGTGTATGCGGCGACCGAGTTGCTCTTGCCCGG
CGTCAACACGGGATAATACCGCGCCACATAGCAGAACTTTAAAAGTGCTCATCATTGGAAAACGTTCTTC
GGGGCGAAAACTCTCAAGGATCTTACCGCTGTTGAGATCCAGTTCGATGTAACCCACTCGTGCACCCAAC
TGATCTTCAGCATCTTTTACTTTCACCAGCGTTTCTGGGTGAGCAAAAACAGGAAGGCAAAATGCCGCAA
AAAAGGGAATAAGGGCGACACGGAAATGTTGAATACTCATACTCTTCCTTTTTCAATATTATTGAAGCAT
TTATCAGGGTTATTGTCTCATGAGCGGATACATATTTGAATGTATTTAGAAAAATAAACAAATAGGGGTT
CCGCGCACATTTCCCCGAAAAGTGCCACCTGACGTCTAAGAAACCATTATTATCATGACATTAACCTATA
AAAATAGGCGTATCACGAGGCCCTTTCGTCTTCAAGAATT
