>Addgene plasmid #22056 | pAL120 | addgene partial sequence | sequence record 27839 | 22056 with mCMVprom-F
CGCCCCGGTTTTCCCCTGGAAATTCCATATTGGCACGCATTCTATTGGCTGAGCTGCGTTCTACGTGGGT
ATAAGAGGCGCGACCAGCGTCGGTACCGTCGCAGTCTTCGGTCTGACCACCGTAGAACGCAGAGCTCCTC
GCTGCAGCCCGGGTCTAGAGGATCCGTCGACGTTAACTTGTTTATTGCAGCTTATAATGGTTACAAATAA
AGCAATAGCATCACAAATTTCACAAATAAAGCATTTTTTTCACTGCATTCTAGTTGTGGTTTGTCCAAAC
TCATCAATGTATCTTATCATGTCTGGATCCAAGCTTCTCGAGTCTAGAGCTGACTATAATAATAAAACGC
CAACTTTGACCCGGAACGCGGAAAACACCTGAGAAAAACACCTGGGCGAGTCTCCACGTAAACGGTCAAA
GTCCCCGCGGCCCTAGACAAATATTACGCGCTATGAGTAACACAGAATTATTCAGATTTCACTTCCTCTT
ATTCAGTTTTCCCGCGAAAATGGCCAAATATTACTTGGTTACGCCCAAATTTACTACAACATCCGCCTAA
AACCGCGCGAAAATTGTCACTTCCCGTATACACCGGCGCACACCAAAAACGTCACTTTTACCACATCCGG
CGCTTACATGTGTTCCGCCACACTTGCAACATCACACTTCCGCCACACTACTACGTCACCCGCCCCGTTC
CCACGCCCCGCGCCACGTCACAAACTCCACCCCCTCATTATCATATTGGCTTCAATCCAAAATAANGTAT
ATTATGATGATGGGAATTCTTGAAGANGAAAGGGCCTCGTGATACGCCTATTTTTATAGGTTAATGTCAT
GATAATAATGGTTTCTTAGACGTCAGGTGGCACTTTTCGGGGAAATG
